>Addgene plasmid #13986 | RCAS (A) Hoxc6 (CT#541) | addgene partial sequence | sequence record 36819 | RCAS-F 5'-ACATGGGTGGTGGTATAGCGCTTGCG-3'
AGCTATTGGTATTGTGAAATACGCTTTTGTCTGTGTGCTGCAGGAGCTGAGCTGACTCTGCTGGTGGCCT
CGCGTACCACTGTGGCATCGATTCTAGACCACTGTGGCCAGGCGGTAGCTGGGACGTGCAGCCGACCACC
ATGAATTCCTATTTCACAAACCCATCTTTATCCTGCCATCTAACCAGTGGCCAAGAGGTGCTTCCCAACG
TAGCCCTCAATTCAACTGCCTATGACCCTGTCAGGCATTTTTCTACTTATGGAGCAGCCGTTGCTCAAAA
CCGGATTTATTCTTCTCCTTTTTATTCACCGCAAGATAATGTTGTGTTTAGCTCCAGCCGAGGACCTTAT
GACTATGGATCTAATGCTTTTTACCAAGAAAAAGACATGCTTTCTAGCTGCAGGCAAAATTCTATGGGAC
ATAATACACAGACATCAATCGCACAGGATTTTACCAGTGACCAAAACAGGAACACTTCGCAAGAACAAAA
AACTAGCATTCAAATATACCCATGGATGCAGCGTATGAACTCCCACAGTGGCGTGGGCTACGGGGCCGAC
CGCCGGCGGGGCCGCCAGATTTATTCCCGTTACCAAACGTTGGAGCTGGAGAAGGAATTTCACTTCAACC
GCTACCTGACGAGGCGGAGGCGGATCGAAATCGCCAACGCTCTCTGCCTGACGGAACGGCAGATCAAGAT
TTGGTTCCAGAACCGAAGGATGAAATGGAAAAAAGAAAGCAACTTAAGCTCGACCCTCTCCGGGGCGGGT
GGTGGAACCGCGGCCGCCGCCGCCGATAGTTTGGCCAAGGAGGAGAAGCGAGAAGAGACAGAGGAGGAGG
AGGAGAAGCAGAAGGAGTG
