[The description below was written by a language model from this plasmid's Addgene catalogue record.]
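Description:
RCAS (A) Hoxc6 is a retroviral expression plasmid built on RCASBP(A), a replication-competent avian retroviral vector derived from Rous sarcoma virus. In this vector family the viral src oncogene has been replaced by a unique ClaI cloning site, and the "(A)" denotes the subgroup A envelope, which determines which avian cells can be infected. The backbone is recorded as about 11.6 kb. In bacteria the plasmid is maintained at low copy number under ampicillin selection. No feature table is provided, so individual elements such as the LTRs, viral genes and bacterial origin are inferred from the general design of the RCAS family, not from an annotation of this sequence.

The payload is chicken (Gallus gallus) Hoxc6, a homeobox transcription factor gene. According to the depositor's notes, the region encoding the 235-amino-acid PR11 form of Hoxc-6 was taken from a chick cDNA clone. Its start codon was engineered by PCR to fit the NcoI site of the SLAX-13 shuttle vector, and the cassette was then moved as a ClaI fragment into RCASBP(A), leaving both ClaI sites intact. The insert is listed as roughly 900 bp (932 bp in the comments) and includes about 230 bp of 3' untranslated sequence. No epitope tag or reporter is recorded.

In RCAS vectors generally, the insert is expressed from a spliced message driven by the viral LTR. Because the virus retains gag, pol and env, it spreads from infected cells to their neighbours. The associated study used the construct for virally mediated misexpression of Hoxc-6 in the cervical mesoderm, which resulted in spinal nerve truncations.
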