Addgene plasmid #13986: RCAS (A) Hoxc6 (CT#541)
Depositing lab: Cliff Tabin. Depositing organization: Harvard Medical School. Publication: Virally mediated misexpression of Hoxc-6 in the cervical mesoderm results in spinal nerve truncations. Burke AC, Tabin CJ. Dev Biol. 1996 Aug 25. 178(1):192-7. 10.1006/dbio.1996.0210 PubMed 8812121.
Backbone
  Vector backbone: RCASBP(A)
  Backbone size w/o insert (bp): 11600
  Vector type: Retroviral ; avian expression
Growth in bacteria
  Bacterial resistance: Ampicillin, 100 μg/mL
  Growth temperature: 37°C
  Growth strain: DH5alpha
  Copy number: Low Copy
Gene/Insert
  Gene/Insert name: Hoxc6 (alt names: Hox C6; Hoxc-6; homeobox c6)
  Species: G. gallus (chicken)
  Insert size (bp): 900
  Entrez Gene: HOXC6 (a.k.a. HOXC-6)
  Cloning method: Restriction Enzyme; 5′ cloning site ClaI (not destroyed); 3′ cloning site ClaI (not destroyed)
  Sequencing primers: 5′ RCAS-F
Terms and licenses: Academic/Nonprofit Terms; Industry Terms: Not Available to Industry
Depositor comments: To generate a retrovirus capable of transcribing Hoxc-6 mRNA, the region encoding the PR11 Hoxc-6 protein was isolated from a chick cDNA clone (Nelson et al., 1996). The PR11 Hoxc-6 protein comprises 235 amino acids (Oliver et al., 1988; Coletta et al., 1991; Shimeld et al., 1993). The ATG of the PR11 coding region was engineered by PCR for cloning into the NcoI site of the SLAX-13 shuttle vector (Riddle et al., 1993), and then subcloned into the retroviral vector RCAS-BP(A) (Hughes et al., 1987). The insert is 932 base pairs and includes approximately 230 bp of 3' untranslated sequence.
How to cite: RCAS (A) Hoxc6 (CT#541) was a gift from Cliff Tabin (Addgene plasmid # 13986 ; http://n2t.net/addgene:13986 ; RRID:Addgene_13986)
